Addgene plasmid #16691: XE143 sFRP-3-CS2+
Depositing lab: Randall Moon. Depositing organization: University of Washington.
Backbone
  Vector backbone: pCS2+
  Backbone size w/o insert (bp): 4100
  Vector type: Xenopus Expression
Growth in bacteria
  Bacterial resistance: Ampicillin, 100 μg/mL
  Growth temperature: 37°C
  Growth strain: DH5alpha
  Copy number: High Copy
Gene/Insert
  Gene/Insert name: sFRP-3 (alt name: frizzled-related protein)
  Species: M. musculus (mouse)
  GenBank ID: U88568
  Entrez Gene: Frzb (a.k.a. Frp, Sfrp3, frezzled, fritz, frzb-1)
  Cloning method: Restriction Enzyme; 5′ cloning site EcoRI (unknown if destroyed); 3′ cloning site XhoI (unknown if destroyed)
  Sequencing primers: 5′ SP6
Resource information
  A portion of this plasmid was derived from a plasmid made by: Jeremy Nathans Lab (Johns Hopkins University)
Terms and licenses: Academic/Nonprofit Terms; Industry Terms: Not Available to Industry
How to cite: XE143 sFRP-3-CS2+ was a gift from Randall Moon (Addgene plasmid # 16691 ; http://n2t.net/addgene:16691 ; RRID:Addgene_16691)
