[The description below was written by a language model from this plasmid's Addgene catalogue record.]
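Description:
XE143 sFRP-3-CS2+ is a Xenopus expression plasmid built on the pCS2+ backbone (about 4.1 kb without insert) that carries the mouse cDNA for secreted frizzled-related protein 3 (sFRP-3, the product of the Frzb gene, also known as frzb-1 or fritz). The insert was placed into the vector by restriction cloning between EcoRI at the 5′ end and XhoI at the 3′ end; the record does not say whether these sites remain intact, and it gives no insert size. No epitope tags, fusions or mutations are listed. The plasmid is maintained in E. coli as a high-copy replicon under ampicillin selection. Part of the construct derives from a plasmid made in another laboratory.

No feature table is provided, so the regulatory elements are not documented for this particular clone. In general, pCS2+ is a dual-purpose vector: a strong CMV-derived promoter drives expression in vertebrate cells and in embryos injected with DNA, an SP6 promoter upstream of the polylinker allows in vitro transcription of capped sense mRNA for microinjection, and an SV40 late polyadenylation signal lies downstream of the insert. The listing of SP6 as the 5′ sequencing primer is consistent with this layout.

sFRP-3/Frzb is a secreted protein with a cysteine-rich domain related to the ligand-binding domain of Frizzled receptors, and it is generally understood to act as an extracellular antagonist of Wnt ligands. The record does not state a specific purpose, but the vector type suggests use in producing sFRP-3 in Xenopus embryos or cultured cells to study or inhibit Wnt signalling.
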