>Addgene plasmid #16691 | XE143 sFRP-3-CS2+ | addgene partial sequence | sequence record 27126 | SP6 5'-ATTTAGGTGACACTATAG-3'
ATNATNTTNNAGGATCCATCGATTCGAATTCGGCACGAGGAGGCACCGGGCTCCGCCAAGCTAGTGGACC
GGACCTGGGAGCACTTGGATCCAAGAGAACTGTGATTGTCCCAGGGGTGGGGGCAGCTCCCCAGGTCGTT
GGGATCACCCCTCGGAACCGCAGGGGGAGACTTCGGAACGAAAGTGTCTCCCGCGTCCGTCGCTCGGCTG
CGCCCTGCCCCATCCTGCTGGGACCATGGTCTGCTGCGGCCCGGGACGGATGCTGCTAGGATGGGCCGGG
TTGCTAGTCCTGGCTGCTCTCTGCCTGCTCCAGGTGCCCGGAGCTCAGGCTGCAGCCTGTGAGCCTGTCC
GCATCCCGCTGTGCAAGTCCCTTCCCTGGAACATGACCAAGATGCCCAACCACCTGCACCACAGCACCCA
GGCTAACGCCATCCTGGCCATGGAACAGTTCGAAGGGCTGCTGGGCACCCACTGCAGCCCGGATCTTCTC
TTCTTCCTCTGTGCAATGTACGCACCCATTTGCACCATCGACTTCCAGCACGAGCCCATCAAGCCCTGCA
AGTCTGTGTGTGAGCGCGCCCGACAGGGCTGCGAGCCCATTCTCATCAAGTACCGCCACTCGTGGCCGGA
AAGCTTGGCCTGCGACGAGCTGCGGGTGTACAACCGCGGCTGGTGCATCTTCTAGANGCCATCNTCNCGN
NNAGGANGAATTTNCNTATGGATNCANTACTGACACTGCAAGGGCAACANCAACTTGNAATGTAACCTGT
NAACTANAAAAAACTATTCGGAAAATANANTNTTCTCNGCTAATTAAAAGTAAANAATNCTGNNGACGCN
TTGATGAGAATTAAGANATGTANTCAGGANCTANTTAN
